>Addgene plasmid #177801 | pKRaION1-N1 | addgene full sequence | sequence record 348256 | Addgene NGS Result
TAGTTATTAATAGTAATCAATTACGGGGTCATTAGTTCATAGCCCATATATGGAGTTCCGCGTTACATAA
CTTACGGTAAATGGCCCGCCTGGCTGACCGCCCAACGACCCCCGCCCATTGACGTCAATAATGACGTATG
TTCCCATAGTAACGCCAATAGGGACTTTCCATTGACGTCAATGGGTGGAGTATTTACGGTAAACTGCCCA
CTTGGCAGTACATCAAGTGTATCATATGCCAAGTACGCCCCCTATTGACGTCAATGACGGTAAATGGCCC
GCCTGGCATTATGCCCAGTACATGACCTTATGGGACTTTCCTACTTGGCAGTACATCTACGTATTAGTCA
TCGCTATTACCATGGTGATGCGGTTTTGGCAGTACATCAATGGGCGTGGATAGCGGTTTGACTCACGGGG
ATTTCCAAGTCTCCACCCCATTGACGTCAATGGGAGTTTGTTTTGGCACCAAAATCAACGGGACTTTCCA
AAATGTCGTAACAACTCCGCCCCATTGACGCAAATGGGCGGTAGGCGTGTACGGTGGGAGGTCTATATAA
GCAGAGCTGGTTTAGTGAACCGTCAGATCCGCTAGCGCTACCGGACTCAGATCTCGAGCTCAAGCTTCGA
ATTCTGCAGTCGACGGTACCGCGGGCCCGGGATCCACCGGTATGGTCTCAAAGGGAGAGGAGGAAAACAT
GGCTAGTCTGCCTGCTACCCACGAACTGCATATTTTTGGCTCCATAAATGGCATCGATTTCGACATGGTA
GGCCAAGGCACCGGTAATCCAAACGACGGCTATGAGGAGCTGAACCTGAAGTCCACCATGGGCGATCTGC
AGTTCAGTCCCTGGATCCTGGTGCCGCACATTGGGTACGGGTTTCACCAGTATCTTCCCTATCCAGACGG
GATGTCACCATTTCAGGCTGCAATGGTCGACGGGTCCGGATACCAAGTGCACCGCACTATGCAGTTTGAG
GACGGTGCCTCACTGACCGTGAATTACAGATACACCTACGAAGGATCACATATCAAAGGGGAAGCTCAGG
TGGAGGGCACTGGGTTCCCAGCTGACGGCCCTGTGATGACAAATTCCCTGACAGCCGAGGCCCACGGCCT
GTTCAACTTCGTGAAGGACGCCGGCGAGAAGCTGTGGGATGCCGTGACAGGCCAGCACGACAAGGACGAC
CAGGCCAAGAAGGTGCAGGAACACCTGAACAAGACCGGCATCCCCGACGCCGACAAAGTGAACATCCAGA
TCGCCGACGGCAAGGCCACAGTGACAGGCGACGGACTGAGCCAGGAAGCCAAAGAAAAGATCCTGGTGGC
CGTGGGCAACATCAGCGGAATCGCCAGCGTGGACGATCAAGTGAAAACCGCCACCCCTGCCACCGCCAGC
CAGTTCTACACAGTGAAGTCCGGCGACACCCTGAGCGCCATCAGCAAACAGGTGTACGGCAACGCCAACC
TGTACAACAAGATTTTCGAGGCCAACAAGCCCATGCTGAAGTCCCCCGACAAAATCTACCCCGGCCAGGT
GCTGAGAATCCCCGAGGAAATGTACTTCGCTGACTGGTGCGTATCCAAGAAGACTTGCCCCAATGATAAG
ACTATCGTCTCCACATTTAAGTGGGCTTTTATCACCGACAACGGCAAACGCTACCGGTCTACCGCTCGCA
CCACATACACATTCGCCAAGCCAATGGCCGCAAATTACCTCAAAAATCAGCCGATGTATGTCTTTCGGAA
AACAGAGCTGAAACATTCTAAGACCGAACTGAATTTTAAAGAGTGGCAAAAGGCCTTTACGGACGTGATG
GGCATGGACGAGCTGTATAAGTAAGCGGCCGCGACTCTAGATCATAATCAGCCATACCACATTTGTAGAG
GTTTTACTTGCTTTAAAAAACCTCCCACACCTCCCCCTGAACCTGAAACATAAAATGAATGCAATTGTTG
TTGTTAACTTGTTTATTGCAGCTTATAATGGTTACAAATAAAGCAATAGCATCACAAATTTCACAAATAA
AGCATTTTTTTCACTGCATTCTAGTTGTGGTTTGTCCAAACTCATCAATGTATCTTAAGGCGTAAATTGT
AAGCGTTAATATTTTGTTAAAATTCGCGTTAAATTTTTGTTAAATCAGCTCATTTTTTAACCAATAGGCC
GAAATCGGCAAAATCCCTTATAAATCAAAAGAATAGACCGAGATAGGGT
[37 nt withheld, positions 2220-2256]
AAAGAACGTGGACTCCAACGTCAAAGG
[49 nt withheld, positions 2284-2332]
T
[91 nt withheld, positions 2334-2424]
G
[124 nt withheld, positions 2426-2549]
CAGGTGGCACTTTTCGGGGAAATGTGCGCGGAACCCCTATTTGTTTATTTTTCTAAATACATTCAAATAT
GTATCCGCTCATGAGACAATAACCCTGATAAATGCTTCAATAATATTGAAAAAGGAAGAGTCCTGAGGCG
GAAAGAACCAGCTGTGGAATGTGTGTCAGTTAGGGTGTGGAAAGTCCCCAGGCTCCCCAGCAGGCAGAAG
TATGCAAAGCATGCATCTCAATTAGTCAGCAACCAGGTGTGGAAAGTCCCCAGGCTCCCCAGCAGGCAGA
AGTATGCAAAGCATGCATCTCAATTAGTCAGCAACCATAGTCCCGCCCCTAACTCCGCCCATCCCGCCCC
TAACTCCGCCCAGTTCCGCCCATTCTCCGCCCCATGGCTGACTAATTTTTTTTATTTATGCAGAGGCCGA
GGCCGCCTCGGCCTCTGAGCTATTCCAGAAGTAGTGAGGAGGCTTTTTTGGAGGCCTAGGCTTTTGCAAA
GATCGATCAAGAGACAGGATGAGGATCGTTTCGCATGATTGAACAAGATGGATTGCACGCAGGTTCTCCG
GCCGCTTGGGTGGAGAGGCTATTCGGCTATGACTGGGCACAACAGACAATCGGCTGCTCTGATGCCGCCG
TGTTCCGGCTGTCAGCGCAGGGGCGCCCGGTTCTTTTTGTCAAGACCGACCTGTCCGGTGCCCTGAATGA
ACTGCAAGACGAGGCAGCGCGGCTATCGTGGCTGGCCACGACGGGCGTTCCTTGCGCAGCTGTGCTCGAC
GTTGTCACTGAAGCGGGAAGGGACTGGCTGCTATTGGGCGAAGTGCCGGGGCAGGATCTCCTGTCATCTC
ACCTTGCTCCTGCCGAGAAAGTATCCATCATGGCTGATGCAATGCGGCGGCTGCATACGCTTGATCCGGC
TACCTGCCCATTCGACCACCAAGCGAAACATCGCATCGAGCGAGCACGTACTCGGATGGAAGCCGGTCTT
GTCGATCAGGATGATCTGGACGAAGAGCATCAGGGGCTCGCGCCAGCCGAACTGTTCGCCAGGCTCAAGG
CGAGCATGCCCGACGGCGAGGATCTCGTCGTGACCCATGGCGATGCCTGCTTGCCGAATATCATGGTGGA
AAATGGCCGCTTTTCTGGATTCATCGACTGTGGCCGGCTGGGTGTGGCGGACCGCTATCAGGACATAGCG
TTGGCTACCCGTGATATTGCTGAAGAGCTTGGCGGCGAATGGGCTGACCGCTTCCTCGTGCTTTACGGTA
TCGCCGCTCCCGATTCGCAGCGCATCGCCTTCTATCGCCTTCTTGACGAGTTCTTCTGAGCGGGACTCTG
GGGTTCGAAATGACCGACCAAGCGACGCCCAACCTGCCATCACGAGATTTCGATTCCACCGCCGCCTTCT
ATGAAAGGTTGGGCTTCGGAATCGTTTTCCGGGACGCCGGCTGGATGATCCTCCAGCGCGGGGATCTCAT
GCTGGAGTTCTTCGCCCACCCTAGGGGGAGGCTAACTGAAACACGGAAGGAGACAATACCGGAAGGAACC
CGCGCTATGACGGCAATAAAAAGACAGAATAAAACGCACGGTGTTGGGTCGTTTGTTCATAAACGCGGGG
TTCGGTCCCAGGGCTGGCACTCTGTCGATACCCCACCGAGACCCCATTGGGGCCAATACGCCCGCGTTTC
TTCCTTTTCCCCACCCCACCCCCCAAGTTCGGGTGAAGGCCCAGGGCTCGCAGCCAACGTCGGGGCGGCA
GGCCCTGCCATAGCCTCAGGTTACTCATATATACTTTAGATTGATTTAAAACTTCATTTTTAATTTAAAA
GGATCTAGGTGAAGATCCTTTTTGATAATCTCATGACCAAAATCCCTTAACGTGAGTTTTCGTTCCACTG
AGCGTCAGACCCCGTAGAAAAGATCAAAGGATCTTCTTGAGATCCTTTTTTTCTGCGCGTAATCTGCTGC
TTGCAAACAAAAAAACCACCGCTACCAGCGGTGGTTTGTTTGCCGGATCAAGAGCTACCAACTCTTTTTC
CGAAGGTAACTGGCTTCAGCAGAGCGCAGATACCAAATACTGTTCTTCTAGTGTAGCCGTAGTTAGGCCA
CCACTTCAAGAACTCTGTAGCACCGCCTACATACCTCGCTCTGCTAATCCTGTTACCAGTGGCTGCTGCC
AGTGGCGATAAGTCGTGTCTTACCGGGTTGGACTCAAGACGATAGTTACCGGATAAGGCGCAGCGGTCGG
GCTGAACGGGGGGTTCGTGCACACAGCCCAGCTTGGAGCGAACGACCTACACCGAACTGAGATACCTACA
GCGTGAGCTATGAGAAAGCGCCACGCTTCCCGAAGGGAGAAAGGCGGACAGGTATCCGGTAAGCGGCAGG
GTCGGAACAGGAGAGCGCACGAGGGAGCTTCCAGGGGGAAACGCCTGGTATCTTTATAGTCCTGTCGGGT
TTCGCCACCTCTGACTTGAGCGTCGATTTTTGTGATGCTCGTCAGGGGGGCGGAGCCTATGGAAAAACGC
CAGCAACGCGGCCTTTTTACGGTTCCTGGCCTTTTGCTGGCCTTTTGCTCACATGTTCTTTCCTGCGTTA
TCCCCTGATTCTGTGGATAACCGTATTACCGCCATGCAT
Features (pLannotate 1.2.2; 16 found; start..end, strand, type, name):
     61..364     +  enhancer       CMV enhancer: human cytomegalovirus immediate early enhancer
    365..568     +  promoter       CMV promoter: human cytomegalovirus (CMV) immediate early promoter
    591..671     +  misc_feature   MCS: multiple cloning site
    672..1106    +  CDS            mNeonGreen (fragment): mNeonGreen is a basic (constitutively fluorescent) green/yellow fluorescent protein published in 2013, derived from Branchiostoma lanceolatum. It is reported to be a very rapidly-maturing monomer with moderate acid sensitivity.
   1116..1559    +  CDS            kbp: KBP_ECOLI - Also known as ygaU, yzzM. Experimental evidence at protein level: Swiss-Prot protein existence level 1. Highly specific potassium binding protein that is required for normal growth in the presence of high levels of external K(+). May act as a sensor of cytoplasmic K(+) concentration. Binds a single K(+) ion, which induces a large conformational change. Can also bind the larger alkali metal ions Rb(+) and Cs(+), and NH(4)(+) (PubMed:27112601). May be involved in the regulation of peptidoglycan cross-linking (PubMed:25422305). From Escherichia coli (strain K12).
   1569..1841    +  CDS            mNeonGreen (fragment): mNeonGreen is a basic (constitutively fluorescent) green/yellow fluorescent protein published in 2013, derived from Branchiostoma lanceolatum. It is reported to be a very rapidly-maturing monomer with moderate acid sensitivity.
   1860..1943    +  CDS            large T antigen (fragment): large T antigen from SV40 (simian virus 40)
   1966..2087    +  polyA_signal   SV40 poly(A) signal: SV40 polyadenylation signal
   2121..2549    -  rep_origin     f1 ori (sequence partly withheld): f1 bacteriophage origin of replication; arrow indicates direction of (+) strand synthesis
   2576..2680    +  promoter       AmpR promoter: bla
   2682..3039    +  promoter       SV40 promoter: SV40 enhancer and early promoter
   3074..3868    +  CDS            NeoR/KanR: aminoglycoside phosphotransferase from Tn5; aph(3')-II (or nptII); confers resistance to neomycin, kanamycin, and G418 (Geneticin®)
   3889..4041    +  CDS            ble (fragment): BLE_KLEPN - Experimental evidence at protein level: Swiss-Prot protein existence level 1. Binding protein with a strong affinity to the bleomycin family of antibiotics. Binds to CL990; an antimitotic-antibiotic compound. From Klebsiella pneumoniae.
   4100..4147    +  polyA_signal   HSV TK poly(A) signal: herpes simplex virus thymidine kinase polyadenylation signal (Cole and Stacy, 1985)
   4238..4254    -  polyA_signal   bGH poly(A) signal (fragment): bovine growth hormone polyadenylation signal
   4476..5064    +  rep_origin     ori: high-copy-number ColE1/pMB1/pBR322/pUC origin of replication
