[The description below was written by a language model from this plasmid's Addgene catalogue record and pLannotate feature annotations shown in this document.]
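Description:
pKRaION1-N1 is a mammalian expression plasmid of about 5.2 kb built on the Clontech pN1 backbone, carrying the genetically encoded green fluorescent potassium indicator KRaION1. It is maintained in E. coli at high copy through a ColE1/pUC-type origin and selected with kanamycin. The resistance gene is the Tn5 aminoglycoside phosphotransferase (NeoR/KanR), placed behind tandem bacterial (bla) and SV40 early promoters and followed by the HSV TK polyadenylation signal. The same cassette therefore gives kanamycin resistance in bacteria and can support G418 selection in mammalian cells. An f1 origin is also present, a standard backbone element that allows single-stranded DNA production. The short annotated ble, SV40 large T antigen and bGH poly(A) fragments appear to be partial matches in backbone sequence rather than functional parts.

The payload is a synthetic open reading frame of roughly 1.2 kb, driven by the human cytomegalovirus immediate early enhancer and promoter and terminated by the SV40 poly(A) signal. The feature table shows its architecture: the E. coli potassium binding protein Kbp (YgaU) is inserted between two fragments of the green/yellow fluorescent protein mNeonGreen, with short unannotated gaps at each junction that presumably encode linkers. Kbp binds a single K+ ion and undergoes a large conformational change on binding. In an insertion-type sensor of this kind, that change is expected to be transmitted to the fluorescent protein and alter its fluorescence. The construct is intended for expressing KRaION1 in mammalian cells to report potassium by fluorescence imaging, and it comes from work on tuning the sensitivity of such indicators through structure-guided and genome mining approaches.
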