Addgene plasmid #177801: pKRaION1-N1
Purpose: Mammalian expression of green fluorescent potassium indicator KRaION1
Depositing lab: Edward Boyden. Depositing organization: Massachusetts Institute of Technology. Publication: Tuning the Sensitivity of Genetically Encoded Fluorescent Potassium Indicators through Structure-Guided and Genome Mining Strategies. Torres Cabán CC, Yang M, Lai C, Yang L, Subach FV, Smith BO, Piatkevich KD, Boyden ES. ACS Sens. 2022 May 27;7(5):1336-1346. doi: 10.1021/acssensors.1c02201. Epub 2022 Apr 15. PubMed 35427452.
Backbone
  Vector backbone: pN1
  Backbone manufacturer: Clontech
  Backbone size w/o insert (bp): 4005
  Total vector size (bp): 5178
  Vector type: Mammalian Expression
Growth in bacteria
  Bacterial resistance: Kanamycin, 50 μg/mL
  Growth temperature: 37°C
  Growth strain: DH5alpha
  Copy number: High Copy
Gene/Insert
  Gene/Insert name: KRaION1
  Species: Synthetic
  Insert size (bp): 1173
  GenBank ID: OK187805
  Promoter: CMV
  Cloning method: Ligation Independent Cloning
  Sequencing primers: 5′ CMV-Fw
Terms and licenses: Academic/Nonprofit Terms; Industry Terms: Not Available to Industry
Depositor comments: Please visit https://doi.org/10.1101/2021.10.07.463355 for bioRxiv preprint.
How to cite: pKRaION1-N1 was a gift from Edward Boyden (Addgene plasmid # 177801 ; http://n2t.net/addgene:177801 ; RRID:Addgene_177801)
